>Addgene plasmid #107726 | pSpCas9_BB_2A-GFP_MAPRE1-gRNA#1 | addgene full sequence | sequence record 265895 | Addgene NGS Result
GAGGGCCTATTTCCCATGATTCCTTCATATTTGCATATACGATACAAGGCTGTTAGAGAGATAATTGGAA
TTAATTTGACTGTAAACACAAAGATATTAGTACAAAATACGTGACGTAGAAAGTAATAATTTCTTGGGTA
GTTTGCAGTTTTAAAATTATGTTTTAAAATGGACTATCATATGCTTACCGTAACTTGAAAGTATTTCGAT
TTCTTGGCTTTATATATCTTGTGGAAAGGACGAAACACCGCCAGCATGTCATGTCGACTTGTTTTAGAGC
TAGAAATAGCAAGTTAAAATAAGGCTAGTCCGTTATCAACTTGAAAAAGTGGCACCGAGTCGGTGCTTTT
TTGTTTTAGAGCTAGAAATAGCAAGTTAAAATAAGGCTAGTCCGTTTTTAGCGCGTGCGCCAATTCTGCA
GACAAATGGCTCTAGAGGTACCCGTTACATAACTTACGGTAAATGGCCCGCCTGGCTGACCGCCCAACGA
CCCCCGCCCATTGACGTCAATAGTAACGCCAATAGGGACTTTCCATTGACGTCAATGGGTGGAGTATTTA
CGGTAAACTGCCCACTTGGCAGTACATCAAGTGTATCATATGCCAAGTACGCCCCCTATTGACGTCAATG
ACGGTAAATGGCCCGCCTGGCATTGTGCCCAGTACATGACCTTATGGGACTTTCCTACTTGGCAGTACAT
CTACGTATTAGTCATCGCTATTACCATGGTCGAGGTGAGCCCCACGTTCTGCTTCACTCTCCCCATCTCC
CCCCCCTCCCCACCCCCAATTTTGTATTTATTTATTTTTTAATTATTTTGTGCAGCGATGGGGGCGGGGG
GGGGGGGGGGGCGCGCGCCRGGSGGGGSGGGGGGGGGGGGGGGGGGGGGGGGGGSGRGGSGGRGRGGKGC
GGCGGCAGCCAATCAGAGCGGCGCGCTCCGAAAGTTTCCTTTTATGGCGAGGCGGCGGCGGCGGCGGCCC
TATAAAAAGCGAAGCGCGCGGCGGGCGGGAGTCGCTGCGCGCTGCCTTCGCCCCGTGCCCCGCTCCGCCG
CCGCCTCGCGCCGCCCGCCCCGGCTCTGACTGACCGCGTTACTCCCACAGGTGAGCGGGCGGGACGGCCC
TTCTCCTCCGGGCTGTAATTAGCTGAGCAAGAGGTAAGGGTTTAAGGGATGGTTGGTTGGTGGGGTATTA
ATGTTTAATTACCTGGAGCACCTGCCTGAAATCACTTTTTTTCAGGTTGGACCGGTGCCACCATGGACTA
TAAGGACCACGACGGAGACTACAAGGATCATGATATTGATTACAAAGACGATGACGATAAGATGGCCCCA
AAGAAGAAGCGGAAGGTCGGTATCCACGGAGTCCCAGCAGCCGACAAGAAGTACAGCATCGGCCTGGACA
TCGGCACCAACTCTGTGGGCTGGGCCGTGATCACCGACGAGTACAAGGTGCCCAGCAAGAAATTCAAGGT
GCTGGGCAACACCGACCGGCACAGCATCAAGAAGAACCTGATCGGAGCCCTGCTGTTCGACAGCGGCGAA
ACAGCCGAGGCCACCCGGCTGAAGAGAACCGCCAGAAGAAGATACACCAGACGGAAGAACCGGATCTGCT
ATCTGCAAGAGATCTTCAGCAACGAGATGGCCAAGGTGGACGACAGCTTCTTCCACAGACTGGAAGAGTC
CTTCCTGGTGGAAGAGGATAAGAAGCACGAGCGGCACCCCATCTTCGGCAACATCGTGGACGAGGTGGCC
TACCACGAGAAGTACCCCACCATCTACCACCTGAGAAAGAAACTGGTGGACAGCACCGACAAGGCCGACC
TGCGGCTGATCTATCTGGCCCTGGCCCACATGATCAAGTTCCGGGGCCACTTCCTGATCGAGGGCGACCT
GAACCCCGACAACAGCGACGTGGACAAGCTGTTCATCCAGCTGGTGCAGACCTACAACCAGCTGTTCGAG
GAAAACCCCATCAACGCCAGCGGCGTGGACGCCAAGGCCATCCTGTCTGCCAGACTGAGCAAGAGCAGAC
GGCTGGAAAATCTGATCGCCCAGCTGCCCGGCGAGAAGAAGAATGGCCTGTTCGGAAACCTGATTGCCCT
GAGCCTGGGCCTGACCCCCAACTTCAAGAGCAACTTCGACCTGGCCGAGGATGCCAAACTGCAGCTGAGC
AAGGACACCTACGACGACGACCTGGACAACCTGCTGGCCCAGATCGGCGACCAGTACGCCGACCTGTTTC
TGGCCGCCAAGAACCTGTCCGACGCCATCCTGCTGAGCGACATCCTGAGAGTGAACACCGAGATCACCAA
GGCCCCCCTGAGCGCCTCTATGATCAAGAGATACGACGAGCACCACCAGGACCTGACCCTGCTGAAAGCT
CTCGTGCGGCAGCAGCTGCCTGAGAAGTACAAAGAGATTTTCTTCGACCAGAGCAAGAACGGCTACGCCG
GCTACATTGACGGCGGAGCCAGCCAGGAAGAGTTCTACAAGTTCATCAAGCCCATCCTGGAAAAGATGGA
CGGCACCGAGGAACTGCTCGTGAAGCTGAACAGAGAGGACCTGCTGCGGAAGCAGCGGACCTTCGACAAC
GGCAGCATCCCCCACCAGATCCACCTGGGAGAGCTGCACGCCATTCTGCGGCGGCAGGAAGATTTTTACC
CATTCCTGAAGGACAACCGGGAAAAGATCGAGAAGATCCTGACCTTCCGCATCCCCTACTACGTGGGCCC
TCTGGCCAGGGGAAACAGCAGATTCGCCTGGATGACCAGAAAGAGCGAGGAAACCATCACCCCCTGGAAC
TTCGAGGAAGTGGTGGACAAGGGCGCTTCCGCCCAGAGCTTCATCGAGCGGATGACCAACTTCGATAAGA
ACCTGCCCAACGAGAAGGTGCTGCCCAAGCACAGCCTGCTGTACGAGTACTTCACCGTGTATAACGAGCT
GACCAAAGTGAAATACGTGACCGAGGGAATGAGAAAGCCCGCCTTCCTGAGCGGCGAGCAGAAAAAGGCC
ATCGTGGACCTGCTGTTCAAGACCAACCGGAAAGTGACCGTGAAGCAGCTGAAAGAGGACTACTTCAAGA
AAATCGAGTGCTTCGACTCCGTGGAAATCTCCGGCGTGGAAGATCGGTTCAACGCCTCCCTGGGCACATA
CCACGATCTGCTGAAAATTATCAAGGACAAGGACTTCCTGGACAATGAGGAAAACGAGGACATTCTGGAA
GATATCGTGCTGACCCTGACACTGTTTGAGGACAGAGAGATGATCGAGGAACGGCTGAAAACCTATGCCC
ACCTGTTCGACGACAAAGTGATGAAGCAGCTGAAGCGGCGGAGATACACCGGCTGGGGCAGGCTGAGCCG
GAAGCTGATCAACGGCATCCGGGACAAGCAGTCCGGCAAGACAATCCTGGATTTCCTGAAGTCCGACGGC
TTCGCCAACAGAAACTTCATGCAGCTGATCCACGACGACAGCCTGACCTTTAAAGAGGACATCCAGAAAG
CCCAGGTGTCCGGCCAGGGCGATAGCCTGCACGAGCACATTGCCAATCTGGCCGGCAGCCCCGCCATTAA
GAAGGGCATCCTGCAGACAGTGAAGGTGGTGGACGAGCTCGTGAAAGTGATGGGCCGGCACAAGCCCGAG
AACATCGTGATCGAAATGGCCAGAGAGAACCAGACCACCCAGAAGGGACAGAAGAACAGCCGCGAGAGAA
TGAAGCGGATCGAAGAGGGCATCAAAGAGCTGGGCAGCCAGATCCTGAAAGAACACCCCGTGGAAAACAC
CCAGCTGCAGAACGAGAAGCTGTACCTGTACTACCTGCAGAATGGGCGGGATATGTACGTGGACCAGGAA
CTGGACATCAACCGGCTGTCCGACTACGATGTGGACCATATCGTGCCTCAGAGCTTTCTGAAGGACGACT
CCATCGACAACAAGGTGCTGACCAGAAGCGACAAGAACCGGGGCAAGAGCGACAACGTGCCCTCCGAAGA
GGTCGTGAAGAAGATGAAGAACTACTGGCGGCAGCTGCTGAACGCCAAGCTGATTACCCAGAGAAAGTTC
GACAATCTGACCAAGGCCGAGAGAGGCGGCCTGAGCGAACTGGATAAGGCCGGCTTCATCAAGAGACAGC
TGGTGGAAACCCGGCAGATCACAAAGCACGTGGCACAGATCCTGGACTCCCGGATGAACACTAAGTACGA
CGAGAATGACAAGCTGATCCGGGAAGTGAAAGTGATCACCCTGAAGTCCAAGCTGGTGTCCGATTTCCGG
AAGGATTTCCAGTTTTACAAAGTGCGCGAGATCAACAACTACCACCACGCCCACGACGCCTACCTGAACG
CCGTCGTGGGAACCGCCCTGATCAAAAAGTACCCTAAGCTGGAAAGCGAGTTCGTGTACGGCGACTACAA
GGTGTACGACGTGCGGAAGATGATCGCCAAGAGCGAGCAGGAAATCGGCAAGGCTACCGCCAAGTACTTC
TTCTACAGCAACATCATGAACTTTTTCAAGACCGAGATTACCCTGGCCAACGGCGAGATCCGGAAGCGGC
CTCTGATCGAGACAAACGGCGAAACCGGGGAGATCGTGTGGGATAAGGGCCGGGATTTTGCCACCGTGCG
GAAAGTGCTGAGCATGCCCCAAGTGAATATCGTGAAAAAGACCGAGGTGCAGACAGGCGGCTTCAGCAAA
GAGTCTATCCTGCCCAAGAGGAACAGCGATAAGCTGATCGCCAGAAAGAAGGACTGGGACCCTAAGAAGT
ACGGCGGCTTCGACAGCCCCACCGTGGCCTATTCTGTGCTGGTGGTGGCCAAAGTGGAAAAGGGCAAGTC
CAAGAAACTGAAGAGTGTGAAAGAGCTGCTGGGGATCACCATCATGGAAAGAAGCAGCTTCGAGAAGAAT
CCCATCGACTTTCTGGAAGCCAAGGGCTACAAAGAAGTGAAAAAGGACCTGATCATCAAGCTGCCTAAGT
ACTCCCTGTTCGAGCTGGAAAACGGCCGGAAGAGAATGCTGGCCTCTGCCGGCGAACTGCAGAAGGGAAA
CGAACTGGCCCTGCCCTCCAAATATGTGAACTTCCTGTACCTGGCCAGCCACTATGAGAAGCTGAAGGGC
TCCCCCGAGGATAATGAGCAGAAACAGCTGTTTGTGGAACAGCACAAGCACTACCTGGACGAGATCATCG
AGCAGATCAGCGAGTTCTCCAAGAGAGTGATCCTGGCCGACGCTAATCTGGACAAAGTGCTGTCCGCCTA
CAACAAGCACCGGGATAAGCCCATCAGAGAGCAGGCCGAGAATATCATCCACCTGTTTACCCTGACCAAT
CTGGGAGCCCCTGCCGCCTTCAAGTACTTTGACACCACCATCGACCGGAAGAGGTACACCAGCACCAAAG
AGGTGCTGGACGCCACCCTGATCCACCAGAGCATCACCGGCCTGTACGAGACACGGATCGACCTGTCTCA
GCTGGGAGGCGACAAAAGGCCGGCGGCCACGAAAAAGGCCGGCCAGGCAAAAAAGAAAAAGGAATTCGGC
AGTGGAGAGGGCAGAGGAAGTCTGCTAACATGCGGTGACGTCGAGGAGAATCCTGGCCCAGTGAGCAAGG
GCGAGGAGCTGTTCACCGGGGTGGTGCCCATCCTGGTCGAGCTGGACGGCGACGTAAACGGCCACAAGTT
CAGCGTGTCCGGCGAGGGCGAGGGCGATGCCACCTACGGCAAGCTGACCCTGAAGTTCATCTGCACCACC
GGCAAGCTGCCCGTGCCCTGGCCCACCCTCGTGACCACCCTGACCTACGGCGTGCAGTGCTTCAGCCGCT
ACCCCGACCACATGAAGCAGCACGACTTCTTCAAGTCCGCCATGCCCGAAGGCTACGTCCAGGAGCGCAC
CATCTTCTTCAAGGACGACGGCAACTACAAGACCCGCGCCGAGGTGAAGTTCGAGGGCGACACCCTGGTG
AACCGCATCGAGCTGAAGGGCATCGACTTCAAGGAGGACGGCAACATCCTGGGGCACAAGCTGGAGTACA
ACTACAACAGCCACAACGTCTATATCATGGCCGACAAGCAGAAGAACGGCATCAAGGTGAACTTCAAGAT
CCGCCACAACATCGAGGACGGCAGCGTGCAGCTCGCCGACCACTACCAGCAGAACACCCCCATCGGCGAC
GGCCCCGTGCTGCTGCCCGACAACCACTACCTGAGCACCCAGTCCGCCCTGAGCAAAGACCCCAACGAGA
AGCGCGATCACATGGTCCTGCTGGAGTTCGTGACCGCCGCCGGGATCACTCTCGGCATGGACGAGCTGTA
CAAGGAATTCTAACTAGAGCTCGCTGATCAGCCTCGACTGTGCCTTCTAGTTGCCAGCCATCTGTTGTTT
GCCCCTCCCCCGTGCCTTCCTTGACCCTGGAAGGTGCCACTCCCACTGTCCTTTCCTAATAAAATGAGGA
AATTGCATCGCATTGTCTGAGTAGGTGTCATTCTATTCTGGGGGGTGGGGTGGGGCAGGACAGCAAGGGG
GAGGATTGGGAAGAGAATAGCAGGCATGCTGGGGAGCGGCCGCAGGAACCCCTAGTGATGGAGTTGGCCA
CTCCCTCTCTGCGCGCTCGCTCGCTCACTGAGGCCGGGCGACCAAAGGTCGCCCGACGCCCGGGCTTTGC
CCGGGCGGCCTCAGTGAGCGAGCGAGCGCGCAGCTGCCTGCAGGGGCGCCTGATGCGGTATTTTCTCCTT
ACGCATCTGTGCGGTATTTCACACCGCATA
[95 nt withheld, positions 6751-6845]
T
[46 nt withheld, positions 6847-6892]
C
[141 nt withheld, positions 6894-7034]
CCTTTGACGTTGGAGTCCACGTTCTTT
[37 nt withheld, positions 7062-7098]
ACTCTATCTCGGGCTATTCTTTTGATTTATAAGGGATTTTGCCGATTTCGGTCTATTGGTTAAAAAATGA
GCTGATTTAACAAAAATTTAACGCGAATTTTAACAAAATATTAACGTTTACAATTTTATGGTGCACTCTC
AGTACAATCTGCTCTGATGCCGCATAGTTAAGCCAGCCCCGACACCCGCCAACACCCGCTGACGCGCCCT
GACGGGCTTGTCTGCTCCCGGCATCCGCTTACAGACAAGCTGTGACCGTCTCCGGGAGCTGCATGTGTCA
GAGGTTTTCACCGTCATCACCGAAACGCGCGAGACGAAAGGGCCTCGTGATACGCCTATTTTTATAGGTT
AATGTCATGATAATAATGGTTTCTTAGACGTCAGGTGGCACTTTTCGGGGAAATGTGCGCGGAACCCCTA
TTTGTTTATTTTTCTAAATACATTCAAATATGTATCCGCTCATGAGACAATAACCCTGATAAATGCTTCA
ATAATATTGAAAAAGGAAGAGTATGAGTATTCAACATTTCCGTGTCGCCCTTATTCCCTTTTTTGCGGCA
TTTTGCCTTCCTGTTTTTGCTCACCCAGAAACGCTGGTGAAAGTAAAAGATGCTGAAGATCAGTTGGGTG
CACGAGTGGGTTACATCGAACTGGATCTCAACAGCGGTAAGATCCTTGAGAGTTTTCGCCCCGAAGAACG
TTTTCCAATGATGAGCACTTTTAAAGTTCTGCTATGTGGCGCGGTATTATCCCGTATTGACGCCGGGCAA
GAGCAACTCGGTCGCCGCATACACTATTCTCAGAATGACTTGGTTGAGTACTCACCAGTCACAGAAAAGC
ATCTTACGGATGGCATGACAGTAAGAGAATTATGCAGTGCTGCCATAACCATGAGTGATAACACTGCGGC
CAACTTACTTCTGACAACGATCGGAGGACCGAAGGAGCTAACCGCTTTTTTGCACAACATGGGGGATCAT
GTAACTCGCCTTGATCGTTGGGAACCGGAGCTGAATGAAGCCATACCAAACGACGAGCGTGACACCACGA
TGCCTGTAGCAATGGCAACAACGTTGCGCAAACTATTAACTGGCGAACTACTTACTCTAGCTTCCCGGCA
ACAATTAATAGACTGGATGGAGGCGGATAAAGTTGCAGGACCACTTCTGCGCTCGGCCCTTCCGGCTGGC
TGGTTTATTGCTGATAAATCTGGAGCCGGTGAGCGTGGAAGCCGCGGTATCATTGCAGCACTGGGGCCAG
ATGGTAAGCCCTCCCGTATCGTAGTTATCTACACGACGGGGAGTCAGGCAACTATGGATGAACGAAATAG
ACAGATCGCTGAGATAGGTGCCTCACTGATTAAGCATTGGTAACTGTCAGACCAAGTTTACTCATATATA
CTTTAGATTGATTTAAAACTTCATTTTTAATTTAAAAGGATCTAGGTGAAGATCCTTTTTGATAATCTCA
TGACCAAAATCCCTTAACGTGAGTTTTCGTTCCACTGAGCGTCAGACCCCGTAGAAAAGATCAAAGGATC
TTCTTGAGATCCTTTTTTTCTGCGCGTAATCTGCTGCTTGCAAACAAAAAAACCACCGCTACCAGCGGTG
GTTTGTTTGCCGGATCAAGAGCTACCAACTCTTTTTCCGAAGGTAACTGGCTTCAGCAGAGCGCAGATAC
CAAATACTGTTCTTCTAGTGTAGCCGTAGTTAGGCCACCACTTCAAGAACTCTGTAGCACCGCCTACATA
CCTCGCTCTGCTAATCCTGTTACCAGTGGCTGCTGCCAGTGGCGATAAGTCGTGTCTTACCGGGTTGGAC
TCAAGACGATAGTTACCGGATAAGGCGCAGCGGTCGGGCTGAACGGGGGGTTCGTGCACACAGCCCAGCT
TGGAGCGAACGACCTACACCGAACTGAGATACCTACAGCGTGAGCTATGAGAAAGCGCCACGCTTCCCGA
AGGGAGAAAGGCGGACAGGTATCCGGTAAGCGGCAGGGTCGGAACAGGAGAGCGCACGAGGGAGCTTCCA
GGGGGAAACGCCTGGTATCTTTATAGTCCTGTCGGGTTTCGCCACCTCTGACTTGAGCGTCGATTTTTGT
GATGCTCGTCAGGGGGGCGGAGCCTATGGAAAAACGCCAGCAACGCGGCCTTTTTACGGTTCCTGGCCTT
TTGCTGGCCTTTTGCTCACATGT
Features (pLannotate 1.2.2; 18 found; start..end, strand, type, name):
      1..241     +  promoter       U6 promoter: RNA polymerase III promoter for human U6 snRNA
    271..346     +  misc_RNA       gRNA scaffold: guide RNA scaffold for the Streptococcus pyogenes CRISPR/Cas9 system
    353..396     +  misc_RNA       gRNA scaffold (fragment): guide RNA scaffold for the Streptococcus pyogenes CRISPR/Cas9 system
    443..728     +  enhancer       CMV enhancer: human cytomegalovirus immediate early enhancer; contains an 18-bp deletion relative to the standard CMV enhancer
   1008..1235    +  intron         hybrid intron: hybrid between chicken β-actin (CBA) and minute virus of mice (MMV) introns (Gray et al., 2011)
   1373..2974    +  CDS            Cas9(N): N-terminal portion of Streptococcus pyogenes Cas9 (Zetsche et al., 2015)
   2975..5473    +  CDS            Cas9(C): C-terminal portion of Streptococcus pyogenes Cas9 (Zetsche et al., 2015)
   5474..5521    +  CDS            nucleoplasmin NLS: bipartite nuclear localization signal from nucleoplasmin
   5591..6304    +  CDS            EGFP: EGFP is a basic (constitutively fluorescent) green fluorescent protein published in 1996, derived from Aequorea victoria. It is reported to be a rapidly-maturing weak dimer with moderate acid sensitivity.
   6338..6449    +  polyA_signal   bGH poly(A) signal: bovine growth hormone polyadenylation signal
   6554..6694    +  repeat_region  AAV2 ITR: inverted terminal repeat of adeno-associated virus serotype 2 inverted
   6699..6750    -  misc_feature   bom (fragment): basis of mobility region from pBR322
   6769..7224    +  rep_origin     f1 ori (sequence partly withheld): f1 bacteriophage origin of replication; arrow indicates direction of (+) strand synthesis
   7225..7274    -  misc_feature   bom (fragment): basis of mobility region from pBR322
   7376..7411    -  CDS            rop (fragment): Rop protein, which maintains plasmids at low copy number; rop
   7506..7610    +  promoter       AmpR promoter: bla
   7611..8471    +  CDS            AmpR: β-lactamase; bla; confers resistance to ampicillin, carbenicillin, and related antibiotics
   8642..9230    +  rep_origin     ori: high-copy-number ColE1/pMB1/pBR322/pUC origin of replication
