[The description below was written by a language model from this plasmid's Addgene catalogue record and pLannotate feature annotations shown in this document.]
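Description:
pSpCas9_BB_2A-GFP_MAPRE1-gRNA#1 is an all-in-one mammalian CRISPR/Cas9 expression plasmid built on the pSpCas9(BB)-2A-GFP backbone and designed to knock out EB1 (encoded by MAPRE1) in human cells. It is about 9.3 kb. In bacteria it is maintained at high copy through a ColE1/pUC-type origin and selected with ampicillin via the β-lactamase gene. An f1 phage origin is also present. The annotation additionally picks up a single AAV2 ITR and short bom and rop fragments. These appear to be backbone remnants, not functional modules; one ITR alone would not support AAV packaging.

The plasmid carries two expression units. A human U6 RNA polymerase III promoter drives a single guide RNA consisting of a 20-nt spacer against exon 1 of human MAPRE1 fused to the Streptococcus pyogenes gRNA scaffold. The spacer was inserted between the backbone's BbsI sites, which were destroyed by the cloning. Downstream, a CMV enhancer followed by a hybrid chicken β-actin/MVM intron sits ahead of the S. pyogenes Cas9 coding sequence. The table annotates Cas9 as contiguous N- and C-terminal portions, which together make up one open reading frame. Cas9 carries a C-terminal nucleoplasmin nuclear localization signal. The core promoter element is not annotated. According to the plasmid name, Cas9 is linked to EGFP through a 2A peptide, although the 2A itself is not annotated, and the unit ends with a bGH polyadenylation signal.

Because Cas9 and EGFP come from one transcript, green fluorescence marks transfected cells that express the nuclease, so they can be identified or enriched. The depositors used the plasmid to generate EB1-deficient human cell lines in work on light-controlled microtubule dynamics.
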