Addgene plasmid #107726: pSpCas9_BB_2A-GFP_MAPRE1-gRNA#1
Purpose: Knock out of EB1 in human cells by CRISPR/Cas9
Depositing lab: Torsten Wittmann. Publication: Local control of intracellular microtubule dynamics by EB1 photodissociation. van Haren J, Charafeddine RA, Ettinger A, Wang H, Hahn KM, Wittmann T. Nat Cell Biol. 2018 Jan 29. pii: 10.1038/s41556-017-0028-5. doi: 10.1038/s41556-017-0028-5. PubMed 29379139.
Backbone
  Vector backbone: pSpCas9(BB)-2A-GFP (Addgene #48138)
  Backbone manufacturer: Feng Zhang Lab
  Backbone size w/o insert (bp): 9288
  Total vector size (bp): 9291
  Vector type: Mammalian Expression
Growth in bacteria
  Bacterial resistance: Ampicillin, 100 μg/mL
  Growth temperature: 37°C
  Growth strain: DH5alpha
  Copy number: High Copy
Gene/Insert
  Gene/Insert name: MAPRE1 gRNA #1 (targets Exon 1) (alt name: EB1)
  gRNA/shRNA sequence: CCAGCATGTCATGTCGACTT
  Species: H. sapiens (human)
  GenBank ID: NM_012325.2
  Entrez Gene: MAPRE1 (a.k.a. EB1)
  Promoter: U6
  Cloning method: Restriction Enzyme; 5′ cloning site BbsI (destroyed during cloning); 3′ cloning site BbsI (destroyed during cloning)
  Sequencing primers: 5′ ACGATACAAGGCTGTTAGAGAG
Terms and licenses: Academic/Nonprofit Terms; Industry Terms: Not Available to Industry
Depositor comments: For a detailed protocol on knocking out EB1 in human cell lines by CRISPR/Cas9, see our protocol on "Protocol Exchange" (doi and link can be found below) For rapidly cloning gRNA sequences into pSpCAS9(BB)-2a-GFP in a single RE digestion/ ligation step, see support protocol 3 Generation of cell lines with light-controlled microtubule dynamics Torsten Wittmann & Jeffrey van Haren Protocol Exchange (2018) doi:10.1038/protex.2017.155 https://www.nature.com/protocolexchange/protocols/6427
How to cite: pSpCas9_BB_2A-GFP_MAPRE1-gRNA#1 was a gift from Torsten Wittmann (Addgene plasmid # 107726 ; http://n2t.net/addgene:107726 ; RRID:Addgene_107726)
