>Addgene plasmid #107726 | pSpCas9_BB_2A-GFP_MAPRE1-gRNA#1 | depositor partial sequence | sequence record 203191 | Primer used for sequencing gRNA insertion site : ACGATACAAGGCTGTTAGAGAG
AAATATTTTTTTGACTGTAACACAAGATATTAGTACAAAATACGTGACGTAGAAAGTAATAATTTCTTGG
GTAGTTTGCAGTTTTAAAATTATGTTTTAAAATGGACTATCATATGCTTACCGTAACTTGAAAGTATTTC
GATTTCTTGGCTTTATATATCTTGTGGAAAGGACGAAACACCGCCAGCATGTCATGTCGACTTGTTTTAG
AGCTAGAAATAGCAAGTTAAAATAAGGCTAGTCCGTTATCAACTTGAAAAAGTGGCACCGAGTCGGTGCT
TTTTTGTTTTAGAGCTAGAAATAGCAAGTTAAAATAAGGCTAGTCCGTTTTTAGCGCGTGCGCCAATTCT
GCAGACAAATGGCTCTAGAGGTACCCGTTACATAACTTACGGTAAATGGCCCGCCTGGCTGACCGCCCAA
CGACCCCCGCCCATTGACGTCAATAGTAACGCCAATAGGGACTTTCCATTGACGTCAATGGGTGGAGTAT
TTACGGTAAACTGCCCACTTGGCAGTACATCAAGTGTATCATATGCCAAGTACGCCCCCTATTGACGTCA
ATGACGGTAAATGGCCCGCCTGGCATTGTGCCCAGTACATGACCTTATGGGACTTTCCTACTTGGCAGTA
CATCTACGTATTAGTCATCGCTATTACCATGGTCGAGGTGAGCCCCACGTTCTGCTTCACTCTCCCCATC
TCCCCCCCCTCCCCACCCCCAATTTTGTATTTATTTATTTTTTAATTATTTTGTGCAGCGATGGGGGCGG
GGGGGGGGGGGGGGGGGCGCCCGCCTCCGGGGCGGGCCTAGGAATAGAGTGGGTCATGGGCTAAGATAAA
AATTTGCGGAGCAACCCCAATCG
